>Addgene plasmid #141313 | pRATIO4212 | addgene full sequence | sequence record 310397 | Addgene NGS Result
TGACGTCGTATGATCGCGAAGCACCCACCCTAAGCCACATTTTAATCCTTCTGTTGGCCATGCCCCATCA
AAGTTGCACTTAACCCAAGATTGTGGTGGAGCTTCCCATGTTTCTCGTCTGTCCCGACGGTGTTGTGGTT
GGTGCTTTCCTTACATTCTGAGCCTCTTTCCTTCTAATCCACTCATCTGCATCTTCTTGTGTCCTTACTA
ATACCTCATTGGTTCCAAATTCCCTCCCTTTAAGCACCAGCTCGTTTCTGTTCTTCCACAGCCTCCCAAG
TATCCAAGGGACTAAAGCCTCCACATTCTTCAGATCAGGATATTCTTGTTTAAGATGTTGAACTCTATGG
AGGTTTGTATGAACTGATGATCTAGGACCGGATAAGTTCCCTTCTTCATAGCGAACTTATTCAAAGAATG
TTTTGTGTATCATTCTTGTTACATTGTTATTAATGAAAAAATATTATTGGTCATTGGACTGAACACGAGT
GTTAAATATGGACCAGGCCCCAAATAAGATCCATTGATATATGAATTAAATAACAAGAATAAATCGAGTC
ACCAAACCACTTGCCTTTTTTAACGAGACTTGTTCACCAACTTGATACAAAAGTCATTATCCTATGCAAA
TCAATAATCATACAAAAATATCCAATAACACTAAAAAATTAAAAGAAATGGATAATTTCACAATATGTTA
TACGATAAAGAAGTTACTTTTCCAAGAAATTCACTGATTTTATAAGCCCACTTGCATTAGATAAATGGCA
AAAAAAAACAAAAAGGAAAAGAAATAAAGCACGAAGAATTCCAGAAAATACGAAATACGCTTCAATGCAG
TGGGACCCACGGTTCAATTATTGCCAATTTTCAGCTCCACCGTATATTTAAAAAATAAAACGATAATGCT
AAAAAAATATAAATCGTAACGATCGTTAAATCTCAACGGCTGGATCTTATGACGACCGTTAGAAATTGTG
GTTGTCGACGAGTCAGTAATAAACGGCGTCAAAGTGGTTGCAGCCGGCACACACGAGTCGTGTTTATCAA
CTCAAAGCACAAATACTTTTCCTCAACCTAAAAATAAGGCAATTAGCCAAAAACAACTTTGCGTGTAAAC
AACGCTCAATACACGTGTCATTTTATTATTAGCTATTGCTTCACCGCCTTAGCTTTCTCGTGACCTAGTC
GTCCTCGTCTTTTCTTCTTCTTCTTCTATAAAACAATACCCAAAGAGTTCTTCTTCTTCACAATTCAGAT
TTCAATTTCTCAAAATCTTAAAAACTTTCTCTCAATTCTCTCTACCGTGATCAAGGTAAATTTCTGTGTT
CCTTATTCTCTCAAAATCTTCGATTTTGTTTTCGTTCGATCCCAATTTCGTATATGTTCTTTGGTTTAGA
TTCTGTTAATCTTAGATCGAAGACGATTTTCTGGGTTTGATCGTTAGATATCATCTTAATTCTCGATTAG
GGTTTCATAGATATCATCCGATTTGTTCAAATAATTTGAGTTTTGTCGAATAATTACTCTTCGATTTGTG
ATTTCTATCCAGATCTGGTGTTAGTTTCTAGTTTGTGCGATCGAATTTGTCCTCGAGAGGGGACTCTAGT
GGGGTCTTCTACCTTTCTCTTCTTTTTTGGCATTCTAGTACAAGTTTGTACAAAAAAGCTGAACGAGAAA
CGTAAAATGATATAAATATCAATATATTAAATTAGATTTTGCATAAAAAACAGACTACATAATACTGTAA
AACACAACATATCCAGTCACTATGGCGGCCCCTCGAGGGGCCGCATTAGGCACCCCAGGCTTTACACTTT
ATGCTTCCGGCTCGTATAATGTGTGGATTTTGAGTTAGGATCCGGCGAGATTTTCAGGAGCTAAGGAAGC
TAAAATGGAGAAAAAAATCACTGGATATACCACCGTTGATATATCCCAATGGCATCGTAAAGAACATTTT
GAGGCATTTCAGTCAGTTGCTCAATGTACCTATAACCAGACCGTTCAGCTGGATATTACGGCCTTTTTAA
AGACCGTAAAGAAAAATAAGCACAAGTTTTATCCGGCCTTTATTCACATTCTTGCCCGCCTGATGAATGC
TCATCCGGAATTCCGTATGGCAATGAAAGACGGTGAGCTGGTGATATGGGATAGTGTTCACCCTTGTTAC
ACCGTTTTCCATGAGCAAACTGAAACGTTTTCATCGCTCTGGAGTGAATACCACGACGATTTCCGGCAGT
TTCTACACATATATTCGCAAGATGTGGCGTGTTACGGTGAAAACCTGGCCTATTTCCCTAAAGGGTTTAT
TGAGAATATGTTTTTCGTCTCAGCCAATCCCTGGGTGAGTTTCACCAGTTTTGATTTAAACGTGGCCAAT
ATGGACAACTTCTTCGCCCCCGTTTTCACCATGGGCAAATATTATACGCAAGGCGACAAGGTGCTGATGC
CGCTGGCGATTCAGGTTCATCATGCCGTCTGTGATGGCTTCCATGTCGGCAGAATGCTTAATGAATTACA
ACAGTACTGCGATGAGTGGCAGGGCGGGGCGTAAAGATCTGGATCCGGCTTACTAAAAGCCAGATAACAG
TATGCGTATTTGCGCGCTGATTTTTGCGGTATAAGAATATATACTGATATGTATACCCGAAGTATGTCAA
AAAGAGGTGTGCTATGAAGCAGCGTATTACAGTGACAGTTGACAGCGACAGCTATCAGTTGCTCAAGGCA
TATATGATGTCAATATCTCCGGTCTGGTAAGCACAACCATGCAGAATGAAGCCCGTCGTCTGCGTGCCGA
ACGCTGGAAAGCGGAAAATCAGGAAGGGATGGCTGAGGTCGCCCGGTTTATTGAAATGAACGGCTCTTTT
GCTGACGAGAACAGGGACTGGTGAAATGCAGTTTAAGGTTTACACCTATAAAAGAGAGAGCCGTTATCGT
CTGTTTGTGGATGTACAGAGTGATATTATTGACACGCCCGGGCGACGGATGGTGATCCCCCTGGCCAGTG
CACGTCTGCTGTCAGATAAAGTCTCCCGTGAACTTTACCCGGTGGTGCATATCGGGGATGAAAGCTGGCG
CATGATGACCACCGATATGGCCAGTGTGCCGGTCTCCGTTATCGGGGAAGAAGTGGCTGATCTCAGCCAC
CGCGAAAATGACATCAAAAACGCCATTAACCTGATGTTCTGGGGAATATAAATGTCAGGCTCCCTTATAC
ACAGCCAGTCTGCAGGTCGACCATAGTGACTGGATATGTTGTGTTTTACAGTATTATGTAGTCTGTTTTT
TATGCAAAATCTAATTTAATATATTGATATTTATATCATTTTACGTTTCTCGTTCAGCTTTCTTGTACAA
AGTGGTGGGCCCAATGGTGTCCAAGGGCGAAGCTGTGATTAAAGAATTTATGCGTTTTAAGGTCCACATG
GAAGGATCCATGAATGGACATGAATTCGAAATCGAGGGGGAGGGCGAGGGCCGACCTTATGAGGGTACAC
AGACCGCGAAGCTAAAGGTAACCAAGGGAGGCCCACTACCCTTTAGTTGGGACATACTCAGCCCGCAGTT
TATGTATGGCAGTCGTGCCTTTATAAAGCACCCAGCGGATATACCAGACTACTACAAACAGTCCTTCCCA
GAGGGGTTTAAATGGGAGCGAGTGATGAACTTTGAGGACGGTGGTGCTGTGACGGTAACTCAGGACACAT
CACTCGAAGACGGGACTCTTATTTACAAAGTAAAACTGAGAGGGACCAATTTTCCACCAGATGGCCCCGT
CATGCAAAAAAAGACGATGGGTTGGGAAGCATCTACAGAACGACTCTATCCCGAGGACGGCGTCCTCAAA
GGCGACATTAAAATGGCCTTGAGGTTGAAAGACGGTGGACGTTACTTGGCGGACTTCAAAACAACTTATA
AAGCAAAAAAGCCAGTGCAAATGCCTGGAGCGTACAATGTAGATAGAAAACTTGATATAACGTCACATAA
TGAGGACTATACCGTGGTTGAGCAATACGAGAGGTCAGAAGGACGACACAGCACCGGCGGTATGGACGAG
TTGTACAAGACGCGTTCTAATGCCGCCGATGAGGTTGCGACTGGATCAGGTCTTTTAGCGATACATCCGA
CCGAAGCGCGACATAAACAAAAAATTGTAGCGCCGGTCAAACAAACCCTGAATTTCGACTTACTCAAACT
TGCGGGTGACGTAGAGTCAAATCCAGGGCCTGGTACCATGGTGAGCAAGGGCGAGGAGCTGTTCACCGGG
GTGGTGCCCATCCTGGTCGAGCTGGACGGCGACGTAAACGGCCACAAGTTCAGCGTGTCCGGCGAGGGCG
AGGGCGATGCCACCTACGGCAAGCTGACCCTGAAGCTGATCTGCACCACCGGCAAGCTGCCCGTGCCCTG
GCCCACCCTCGTGACCACCCTGGGCTACGGCCTGCAGTGCTTCGCCCGCTACCCCGACCACATGAAGCAG
CACGACTTCTTCAAGTCCGCCATGCCCGAAGGCTACGTCCAGGAGCGCACCATCTTCTTCAAGGACGACG
GCAACTACAAGACCCGCGCCGAGGTGAAGTTCGAGGGCGACACCCTGGTGAACCGCATCGAGCTGAAGGG
CATCGACTTCAAGGAGGACGGCAACATCCTGGGGCACAAGCTGGAGTACAACTACAACAGCCACAACGTC
TATATCACCGCCGACAAGCAGAAGAACGGCATCAAGGCCAACTTCAAGATCCGCCACAACATCGAGGACG
GCGGCGTGCAGCTCGCCGACCACTACCAGCAGAACACCCCCATCGGCGACGGCCCCGTGCTGCTGCCCGA
CAACCACTACCTGAGCTACCAGTCCGCCCTGAGCAAAGACCCCAACGAGAAGCGCGATCACATGGTCCTG
CTGGAGTTCGTGACCGCCGCCGGGATCACTCTCGGCATGGACGAGCTGTACATTGCTGCAGCGGCCTAAG
AGCTCGAATTTCCCCGATCGTTCAAACATTTGGCAATAAAGTTTCTTAAGATTGAATCCTGTTGCCGGTC
TTGCGATGATTATCATATAATTTCTGTTGAATTACGTTAAGCATGTAATAATTAACATGTAATGCATGAC
GTTATTTATGAGATGGGTTTTTATGATTAGAGTCCCGCAATTATACATTTAATACGCGATAGAAAACAAA
ATATAGCGCGCAAACTAGGATAAATTATCGCGCGCGGTGTCATCTATGTTACTAGATCGGGAATTGGTTC
CGGAACCAATTCGTAATCATGTCATAGCTGTTTCCTGTGTGAAATTGTTATCCGCTCACAATTCCACACA
ACATACGAGCCGGAAGCATAAAGTGTAAAGCCTGGGGTGCCTAATGAGTGAGCTAACTCACATTAGGCTG
AATTAGGCGCGCCTATTTCTGAATTCCCGATCTAGTAACATAGATGACACCGCGCGCGATAATTTATCCT
AGTTTGCGCGCTATATTTTGTTTTCTATCGCGTATTAAATGTATAATTGCGGGACTCTAATCATAAAAAC
CCATCTCATAAATAACGTCATGCATTACATGTTAATTATTACATGCTTAACGTAATTCAACAGAAATTAT
ATGATAATCATCGCAAGACCGGCAACAGGATTCAATCTTAAGAAACTTTATTGCCAAATGTTTGAACGAT
CGGGGATCATCCGGGTCTGTGGCGGGAACTCCACGAAAATATCCGAACGCAGCAAGATATCGCGGTGCAT
CTCGGTCTTGCCTGGGCAGTCGCCGCCGACGCCGTTGATGTGGACGCCGGGCCCGATCATATTGTCGCTC
AGGATCGTGGCGTTGTGCTTGTCGGCCGTTGCTGTCGTAATGATATCGGCACCTTCGACCGCCTGTTCCG
CAGAGATCCCGTGGGCGAAGAACTCCAGCATGAGATCCCCGCGCTGGAGGATCATCCAGCCGGCGTCCCG
GAAAACGATTCCGAAGCCCAACCTTTCATAGAAGGCGGCGGTGGAATCGAAATCTCGTGATGGCAGGTTG
GGCGTCGCTTGGTCGGTCATTTCGAACCCCAGAGTCCCGCTCAGAAGAACTCGTCAAGAAGGCGATAGAA
GGCGATGCGCTGCGAATCGGGAGCGGCGATACCGTAAAGCACGAGGAAGCGGTCAGCCCATTCGCCGCCA
AGCTCTTCAGCAATATCACGGGTAGCCAACGCTATGTCCTGATAGCGGTCCGCCACACCCAGCCGGCCAC
AGTCGATGAATCCAGAAAAGCGGCCATTTTCCACCATGATATTCGGCAAGCAGGCATCGCCATGGGTCAC
GACGAGATCATCGCCGTCGGGCATGCGCGCCTTGAGCCTGGCGAACAGTTCGGCTGGCGCGAGCCCCTGA
TGCTCTTCGTCCAGATCATCCTGATCGACAAGACCGGCTTCCATCCGAGTACGTGCTCGCTCGATGCGAT
GTTTCGCTTGGTGGTCGAATGGGCAGGTAGCCGGATCAAGCGTATGCAGCCGCCGCATTGCATCAGCCAT
GATGGATACTTTCTCGGCAGGAGCAAGGTGAGATGACAGGAGATCCTGCCCCGGCACTTCGCCCAATAGC
AGCCAGTCCCTTCCCGCTTCAGTGACAACGTCGAGCACAGCTGCGCAAGGAACGCCCGTCGTGGCCAGCC
ACGATAGCCGCGCTGCCTCGTCCTGCAGTTCATTCAGGGCACCGGACAGGTCGGTCTTGACAAAAAGAAC
CGGGCGCCCCTGCGCTGACAGCCGGAACACGGCGGCATCAGAGCAGCCGATTGTCTGTTGTGCCCAGTCA
TAGCCGAATAGCCTCTCCACCCAAGCGGCCGGAGAACCTGCGTGCAATCCATCTTGTTCAATCATGCGAA
ACGATCCAGATCCGGTGCAGATTATTTGGATTGAGAGTGAATATGAGACTCTAATTGGATACCGAGGGGA
ATTTATGGAACGTCAGTGGAGCATTTTTGACAAGAAATATTTGCTAGCTGATAGTGACCTTAGGCGACTT
TTGAACGCGCAATAATGGTTTCTGACGTATGTGCTTAGCTCATTAAACTCCAGAAACCCGCGGCTGAGTG
GCTCCTTCAACGTTGCGGTTCTGTCAGTTCCAAACGTAAAACGGCTTGTCCCGCGTCATCGGCGGGGGTC
ATAACGTGACTCCCTTAATTCTCCGCTCATGATGAATTCAGAAATAAATTCAGCCTAATTCGGCGTTAAT
TCAGTACATTAAAAACGTCCGCAATGTGTTATTAAGTTGTCTAAGCGTCAATTTGTTTACACCACAATAT
ATCCTGCCACCAGCCAGCCAACAGCTCCCCGACCGGCAGCTCGGCACAAAATCACCACTCGATACAGGCA
GCCCATCAGTCCGGGACGGCGTCAGCGGGAGAGCCGTTGTAAGGCGGCAGACTTTGCTCATGTTACCGAT
GCTATTCGGAAGAACGGCAACTAAGCTGCCGGGTTTGAAACACGGATGATCTCGCGGAGGGTAGCATGTT
GATTGTAACGATGACAGAGCGTTGCTGCCTGTGATCAATTCGGGCACGAACCCAGTGGACATAAGCCTGT
TCGGTTCGTAAGCTGTAATGCAAGTAGCGTATGCGCTCACGCAACTGGTCCAGAACCTTGACCGAACGCA
GCGGTGGTAACGGCGCAGTGGCGGTTTTCATGGCTTGTTATGACTGTTTTTTTGGGGTACAGTCTATGCC
TCGGGCATCCAAGCAGCAAGCGCGTTACGCCGTGGGTCGATGTTTGATGTTATGGAGCAGCAACGATGTT
ACGCAGCAGGGCAGTCGCCCTAAAACAAAGTTAAACATCATGGGGGAAGCGGTGATCGCCGAAGTATCGA
CTCAACTATCAGAGGTAGTTGGCGTCATCGAGCGCCATCTCGAACCGACGTTGCTGGCCGTACATTTGTA
CGGCTCCGCAGTGGATGGCGGCCTGAAGCCACACAGTGATATTGATTTGCTGGTTACGGTGACCGTAAGG
CTTGATGAAACAACGCGGCGAGCTTTGATCAACGACCTTTTGGAAACTTCGGCTTCCCCTGGAGAGAGCG
AGATTCTCCGCGCTGTAGAAGTCACCATTGTTGTGCACGACGACATCATTCCGTGGCGTTATCCAGCTAA
GCGCGAACTGCAATTTGGAGAATGGCAGCGCAATGACATTCTTGCAGGTATCTTCGAGCCAGCCACGATC
GACATTGATCTGGCTATCTTGCTGACAAAAGCAAGAGAACATAGCGTTGCCTTGGTAGGTCCAGCGGCGG
AGGAACTCTTTGATCCGGTTCCTGAACAGGATCTATTTGAGGCGCTAAATGAAACCTTAACGCTATGGAA
CTCGCCGCCCGACTGGGCTGGCGATGAGCGAAATGTAGTGCTTACGTTGTCCCGCATTTGGTACAGCGCA
GTAACCGGCAAAATCGCGCCGAAGGATGTCGCTGCCGACTGGGCAATGGAGCGCCTGCCGGCCCAGTATC
AGCCCGTCATACTTGAAGCTAGACAGGCTTATCTTGGACAAGAAGAAGATCGCTTGGCCTCGCGCGCAGA
TCAGTTGGAAGAATTTGTCCACTACGTGAAAGGCGAGATCACCAAGGTAGTCGGCAAATAATGTCTAGCT
AGAAATTCGTTCAAGCCGACGCCGCTTCGCGGCGCGGCTTAACTCAAGCGTTAGATGCACTAAGCACATA
ATTGCTCACAGCCAAACTATCAGGTCAAGTCTGCTTTTATTATTTTTAAGCGTGCATAATAAGCCCTACA
CAAATTGGGAGATATATCATGCATGACCAAAATCCCTTAACGTGAGTTTTCGTTCCACTGAGCGTCAGAC
CCCGTAGAAAAGATCAAAGGATCTTCTTGAGATCCTTTTTTTCTGCGCGTAATCTGCTGCTTGCAAACAA
AAAAACCACCGCTACCAGCGGTGGTTTGTTTGCCGGATCAAGAGCTACCAACTCTTTTTCCGAAGGTAAC
TGGCTTCAGCAGAGCGCAGATACCAAATACTGTCCTTCTAGTGTAGCCGTAGTTAGGCCACCACTTCAAG
AACTCTGTAGCACCGCCTACATACCTCGCTCTGCTAATCCTGTTACCAGTGGCTGCTGCCAGTGGCGATA
AGTCGTGTCTTACCGGGTTGGACTCAAGACGATAGTTACCGGATAAGGCGCAGCGGTCGGGCTGAACGGG
GGGTTCGTGCACACAGCCCAGCTTGGAGCGAACGACCTACACCGAACTGAGATACCTACAGCGTGAGCTA
TGAGAAAGCGCCACGCTTCCCGAAGGGAGAAAGGCGGACAGGTATCCGGTAAGCGGCAGGGTCGGAACAG
GAGAGCGCACGAGGGAGCTTCCAGGGGGAAACGCCTGGTATCTTTATAGTCCTGTCGGGTTTCGCCACCT
CTGACTTGAGCGTCGATTTTTGTGATGCTCGTCAGGGGGGCGGAGCCTATGGAAAAACGCCAGCAACGCG
GCCTTTTTACGGTTCCTGGCCTTTTGCTGGCCTTTTGCTCACATGTTCTTTCCTGCGTTATCCCCTGATT
CTGTGGATAACCGTATTACCGCCTTTGAGTGAGCTGATACCGCTCGCCGCAGCCGAACGACCGAGCGCAG
CGAGTCAGTGAGCGAGGAAGCGGAAGAGCGCCTGATGCGGTATTTTCTCCTTACGCATCTGTGCGGTATT
TCACACCGCATATGGTGCACTCTCAGTACAATCTGCTCTGATGCCGCATAGTTAAGCCAGTATACACTCC
GCTATCGCTACGTGACTGGGTCATGGCTGCGCCCCGACACCCGCCAACACCCGCTGACGCGCCCTGACGG
GCTTGTCTGCTCCCGGCATCCGCTTACAGACAAGCTGTGACCGTCTCCGGGAGCTGCATGTGTCAGAGGT
TTTCACCGTCATCACCGAAACGCGCGAGGCAGGGTGCCTTGATGTGGGCGCCGGCGGTCGAGTGGCGACG
GCGCGGCTTGTCCGCGCCCTGGTAGATTGCCTGGCCGTAGGCCAGCCATTTTTGAGCGGCCAGCGGCCGC
GATAGGCCGACGCGAAGCGGCGGGGCGTAGGGAGCGCAGCGACCGAAGGGTAGGCGCTTTTTGCAGCTCT
TCGGCTGTGCGCTGGCCAGACAGTTATGCACAGGCCAGGCGGGTTTTAAGAGTTTTAATAAGTTTTAAAG
AGTTTTAGGCGGAAAAATCGCCTTTTTTCTCTTTTATATCAGTCACTTACATGTGTGACCGGTTCCCAAT
GTACGGCTTTGGGTTCCCAATGTACGGGTTCCGGTTCCCAATGTACGGCTTTGGGTTCCCAATGTACGTG
CTATCCACAGGAAAGAGACCTTTTCGACCTTTTTCCCCTGCTAGGGCAATTTGCCCTAGCATCTGCTCCG
TACATTAGGAACCGGCGGATGCTTCGCCCTCGATCAGGTTGCGGTAGCGCATGACTAGGATCGGGCCAGC
CTGCCCCGCCTCCTCCTTCAAATCGTACTCCGGCAGGTCATTTGACCCGATCAGCTTGCGCACGGTGAAA
CAGAACTTCTTGAACTCTCCGGCGCTGCCACTGCGTTCGTAGATCGTCTTGAACAACCATCTGGCTTCTG
CCTTGCCTGCGGCGCGGCGTGCCAGGCGGTAGAGAAAACGGCCGATGCCGGGATCGATCAAAAAGTAATC
GGGGTGAACCGTCAGCACGTCCGGGTTCTTGCCTTCTGTGATCTCGCGGTACATCCAATCAGCTAGCTCG
ATCTCGATGTACTCCGGCCGCCCGGTTTCGCTCTTTACGATCTTGTAGCGGCTAATCAAGGCTTCACCCT
CGGATACCGTCACCAGGCGGCCGTTCTTGGCCTTCTTCGTACGCTGCATGGCAACGTGCGTGGTGTTTAA
CCGAATGCAGGTTTCTACCAGGTCGTCTTTCTGCTTTCCGCCATCGGCTCGCCGGCAGAACTTGAGTACG
TCCGCAACGTGTGGACGGAACACGCGGCCGGGCTTGTCTCCCTTCCCTTCCCGGTATCGGTTCATGGATT
CGGTTAGATGGGAAACCGCCATCAGTACCAGGTCGTAATCCCACACACTGGCCATGCCGGCCGGCCCTGC
GGAAACCTCTACGTGCCCGTCTGGAAGCTCGTAGCGGATCACCTCGCCAGCTCGTCGGTCACGCTTCGAC
AGACGGAAAACGGCCACGTCCATGATGCTGCGACTATCGCGGGTGCCCACGTCATAGAGCATCGGAACGA
AAAAATCTGGTTGCTCGTCGCCCTTGGGCGGCTTCCTAATCGACGGCGCACCGGCTGCCGGCGGTTGCCG
GGATTCTTTGCGGATTCGATCAGCGGCCGCTTGCCACGATTCACCGGGGCGTGCTTCTGCCTCGATGCGT
TGCCGCTGGGCGGCCTGCGCGGCCTTCAACTTCTCCACCAGGTCATCACCCAGCGCCGCGCCGATTTGTA
CCGGGCCGGATGGTTTGCGACCGCTCACGCCGATTCCTCGGGCTTGGGGGTTCCAGTGCCATTGCAGGGC
CGGCAGACAACCCAGCCGCTTACGCCTGGCCAACCGCCCGTTCCTCCACACATGGGGCATTCCACGGCGT
CGGTGCCTGGTTGTTCTTGATTTTCCATGCCGCCTCCTTTAGCCGCTAAAATTCATCTACTCATTTATTC
ATTTGCTCATTTACTCTGGTAGCTGCGCGATGTATTCAGATAGCAGCTCGGTAATGGTCTTGCCTTGGCG
TACCGCGTACATCTTCAGCTTGGTGTGATCCTCCGCCGGCAACTGAAAGTTGACCCGCTTCATGGCTGGC
GTGTCTGCCAGGCTGGCCAACGTTGCAGCCTTGCTGCTGCGTGCGCTCGGACGGCCGGCACTTAGCGTGT
TTGTGCTTTTGCTCATTTTCTCTTTACCTCATTAACTCAAATGAGTTTTGATTTAATTTCAGCGGCCAGC
GCCTGGACCTCGCGGGCAGCGTCGCCCTCGGGTTCTGATTCAAGAACGGTTGTGCCGGCGGCGGCAGTGC
CTGGGTAGCTCACGCGCTGCGTGATACGGGACTCAAGAATGGGCAGCTCGTACCCGGCCAGCGCCTCGGC
AACCTCACCGCCGATGCGCGTGCCTTTGATCGCCCGCGACACGACAAAGGCCGCTTGTAGCCTTCCATCC
GTGACCTCAATGCGCTGCTTAACCAGCTCCACCAGGTCGGCGGTGGCCCATATGTCGTAAGGGCTTGGCT
GCACCGGAATCAGCACGAAGTCGGCTGCCTTGATCGCGGACACAGCCAAGTCCGCCGCCTGGGGCGCTCC
GTCGATCACTACGAAGTCGCGCCGGCCGATGGCCTTCACGTCGCGGTCAATCGTCGGGCGGTCGATGCCG
ACAACGGTTAGCGGTTGATCTTCCCGCACGGCCGCCCAATCGCGGGCACTGCCCTGGGGATCGGAATCGA
CTAACAGAACATCGGCCCCGGCGAGTTGCAGGGCGCGGGCTAGATGGGTTGCGATGGTCGTCTTGCCTGA
CCCGCCTTTCTGGTTAAGTACAGCGATAACCTTCATGCGTTCCCCTTGCGTATTTGTTTATTTACTCATC
GCATCATATACGCAGCGACCGCATGACGCAAGCTGTTTTACTCAAATACACATCACCTTTTTAGACGGCG
GCGCTCGGTTTCTTCAGCGGCCAAGCTGGCCGGCCAGGCCGCCAGCTTGGCATCAGACAAACCGGCCAGG
ATTTCATGCAGCCGCACGGTTGAGACGTGCGCGGGCGGCTCGAACACGTACCCGGCCGCGATCATCTCCG
CCTCGATCTCTTCGGTAATGAAAAACGGTTCGTCCTGGCCGTCCTGGTGCGGTTTCATGCTTGTTCCTCT
TGGCGTTCATTCTCGGCGGCCGCCAGGGCGTCGGCCTCGGTCAATGCGTCCTCACGGAAGGCACCGCGCC
GCCTGGCCTCGGTGGGCGTCACTTCCTCGCTGCGCTCAAGTGCGCGGTACAGGGTCGAGCGATGCACGCC
AAGCAGTGCAGCCGCCTCTTTCACGGTGCGGCCTTCCTGGTCGATCAGCTCGCGGGCGTGCGCGATCTGT
GCCGGGGTGAGGGTAGGGCGGGGGCCAAACTTCACGCCTCGGGCCTTGGCGGCCTCGCGCCCGCTCCGGG
TGCGGTCGATGATTAGGGAACGCTCGAACTCGGCAATGCCGGCGAACACGGTCAACACCATGCGGCCGGC
CGGCGTGGTGGTGTCGGCCCACGGCTCTGCCAGGCTACGCAGGCCCGCGCCGGCCTCCTGGATGCGCTCG
GCAATGTCCAGTAGGTCGCGGGTGCTGCGGGCCAGGCGGTCTAGCCTGGTCACTGTCACAACGTCGCCAG
GGCGTAGGTGGTCAAGCATCCTGGCCAGCTCCGGGCGGTCGCGCCTGGTGCCGGTGATCTTCTCGGAAAA
CAGCTTGGTGCAGCCGGCCGCGTGCAGTTCGGCCCGTTGGTTGGTCAAGTCCTGGTCGTCGGTGCTGACG
CGGGCATAGCCCAGCAGGCCAGCGGCGGCGCTCTTGTTCATGGCGTAATGTCTCCGGTTCTAGTCGCAAG
TATTCTACTTTATGCGACTAAAACACGCGACAAGAAAACGCCAGGAAAAGGGCAGGGCGGCAGCCTGTCG
CGTAACTTAGGACTTGTGCGACATGTCGTTTTCAGAAGACGGCTGCACTGAACGTCAGAAGCCGACTGCA
CTATAGCAGCGGAGGGGTTGGATCAAAGTACTTTGATCCCGAGGGGAACCCTGTGGTTGGCATGCACATA
CAAATGGACGAACGGATAAACCTTTTCACGCCCTTTTAAATATCCGATTATTCTAATAAACGCTCTTTTC
TCTTAGGTTTACCCGCCAATATATCCTGTCAAACACTGATAGTTTAAACTGAAGGCGGGAAACGACAATC
TGATCCAAGCTCAAGCTGCTCTAGCATTCGCCATTCAGGCTGCGCAACTGTTGGGAAGGGCGATCGGTGC
GGGCCTCTTCGCTATTACGCCAGCTGGCGAAAGGGGGATGTGCTGCAAGGCGATTAAGTTGGGTAACGCC
AGGGTTTTCCCAGTCACGACGTTGTAAAACGACGGCCAGTGCCAAGCTT
Features (pLannotate 1.2.2; 32 found; start..end, strand, type, name):
   1620..1640    -  CDS            SV40 NLS: nuclear localization signal of SV40 (simian virus 40) large T antigen
   1650..1774    +  protein_bind   attR1: mutant version of attR; recombination site for the Gateway® LR reaction LR Clonase™
   1811..1841    +  promoter       lac UV5 promoter: E. coli lac promoter with an "up" mutation
   1866..1894    +  promoter       cat promoter (fragment): promoter of the E. coli cat gene encoding chloramphenicol acetyltransferase
   1895..2554    +  CDS            CmR: chloramphenicol acetyltransferase; cat; confers resistance to chloramphenicol
   2733..2891    +  CDS            ccdA (fragment): CCDA_ECO57 - Also known as H, letA. Experimental evidence at protein level: Swiss-Prot protein existence level 1. Antitoxin component of a type II toxin-antitoxin (TA) system which inhibits the post-segregational killing (PSK) of plasmid-free cells, also referred to as a plasmid addiction system. Binds to and blocks the activity of CcdB; will also remove bound CcdB protein from the CcdB-GyrA complex by forming a CcdA-CcdB complex, a process termed rejuvenation. Functions as a transcriptional corepressor for the ccdAB operon, repression also requires CcdB (By similarity). From Escherichia coli
   2896..3198    +  CDS            ccdB: CCDB_ECOLI - Also known as G, letB, letD. Experimental evidence at protein level: Swiss-Prot protein existence level 1. Toxic component of a type II toxin-antitoxin (TA) system, functioning in plasmid maintainence. Responsible for the post- segregational killing (PSK) of plasmid-free cells, also referred to as a plasmid addiction system. Half-life of over 2 hours. Cell killing by CcdB is accompanied by filamentation, defects in chromosome and plasmid segregation, defects in cell division, formation of anucleate cells, decreased DNA synthesis and plasmid loss. Interferes with the activity of DN
   3242..3366    -  protein_bind   attR2: mutant version of attR; recombination site for the Gateway® LR reaction LR Clonase™
   3374..4069    +  CDS            mScarlet-I: mScarlet-I is a basic (constitutively fluorescent) red fluorescent protein published in 2016, derived from synthetic construct. It is reported to be a rapidly-maturing monomer with moderate acid sensitivity.
   4238..4951    +  CDS            Venus: Venus is a basic (constitutively fluorescent) yellow fluorescent protein published in 2002, derived from Aequorea victoria. It is reported to be a rapidly-maturing weak dimer with moderate acid sensitivity.
   4986..5238    +  terminator     NOS terminator: nopaline synthase terminator and poly(A) signal
   5293..5315    -  protein_bind   lac operator (fragment): The lac repressor binds to the lac operator to inhibit transcription in E. coli. This inhibition can be relieved by adding lactose or isopropyl-β-D-thiogalactopyranoside (IPTG). lac repressor encoded by lacI
   5319..5349    -  promoter       lac promoter: promoter for the E. coli lac operon
   5364..5385    -  protein_bind   CAP binding site: CAP binding activates transcription in the presence of cAMP. E. coli catabolite activator protein
   5419..5671    -  terminator     NOS terminator: nopaline synthase terminator and poly(A) signal
   5678..5884    -  CDS            ocd (fragment): OCD_AGRFC - Experimental evidence at protein level: Swiss-Prot protein existence level 1. Catalyzes the conversion of L-ornithine into L-proline with release of ammonia. Is involved in the utilization of nopaline, a catabolic pathway that proceeds through L-arginine and L-ornithine to L-proline. Nopaline is a predominant opine in plant cells transformed with Ti plasmid pTiC58. From Agrobacterium fabrum (strain C58 / ATCC 33970) (Agrobacterium tumefaciens (strain C58)).
   5891..6040    -  CDS            ble (fragment): BLE_KLEPN - Experimental evidence at protein level: Swiss-Prot protein existence level 1. Binding protein with a strong affinity to the bleomycin family of antibiotics. Binds to CL990; an antimitotic-antibiotic compound. From Klebsiella pneumoniae.
   6061..6855    -  CDS            NeoR/KanR: aminoglycoside phosphotransferase from Tn5; aph(3')-II (or nptII); confers resistance to neomycin, kanamycin, and G418 (Geneticin®)
   6876..7059    -  promoter       NOS promoter: nopaline synthase promoter NOS promoter
   7265..7289    -  misc_feature   LB T-DNA repeat: left border repeat from nopaline C58 T-DNA
   7548..7571    +  promoter       Pc promoter (fragment): intI1 (promoter lies within the coding sequence); class 1 integron promoter
   7747..7803    +  CDS            GmR (fragment): gentamycin acetyltransferase; aacC1; confers resistance to gentamycin
   7814..8601    +  CDS            SmR (fragment): aminoglycoside adenylyltransferase (Murphy, 1985); aadA; confers resistance to spectinomycin and streptomycin
   8847..9435    +  rep_origin     ori: high-copy-number ColE1/pMB1/pBR322/pUC origin of replication
   9621..9761    -  misc_feature   bom: basis of mobility region from pBR322
   9863..9902    -  CDS            rop (fragment): Rop protein, which maintains plasmids at low copy number; rop
  10105..10299   -  rep_origin     pVS1 oriV: origin of replication for the Pseudomonas plasmid pVS1 (Heeb et al., 2000)
  10365..11438   -  CDS            pVS1 RepA: replication protein from the Pseudomonas plasmid pVS1 (Heeb et al., 2000)
  11867..12496   -  CDS            pVS1 StaA: stability protein from the Pseudomonas plasmid pVS1 (Heeb et al., 2000)
  13056..13457   -  CDS            Y4CG_SINFN (fragment): Protein inferred from homology: Swiss-Prot protein existence level 3. From Sinorhizobium fredii (strain NBRC 101917 / NGR234).
  13797..13821   -  misc_feature   RB T-DNA repeat: right border repeat from nopaline C58 T-DNA
  13887..14041   -  CDS            lacZα (fragment): LacZα fragment of β-galactosidase; lacZ fragment
