[The description below was written by a language model from this plasmid's Addgene catalogue record and pLannotate feature annotations shown in this document.]
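Description:
pRATIO4212 is an empty Gateway destination binary vector of about 14 kb for plant expression, derived from pRATIO2212 and designed for ratiometric measurement of protein abundance with two fluorescent reporters. Its backbone carries a high-copy ColE1/pUC-type origin with a bom site for E. coli, and the pVS1 oriV, RepA and StaA functions for replication and stable maintenance in Agrobacterium. An aadA gene provides bacterial spectinomycin selection. The nopaline-type left and right T-DNA border repeats delimit the region transferred to plant cells. This region includes an nptII gene under the NOS promoter and NOS terminator for kanamycin selection of transformants.

The payload is a Gateway cassette (attR1, chloramphenicol resistance gene, ccdB, attR2). It is followed directly by mScarlet-I, then after a short unannotated gap by a Venus-type yellow protein (recorded as mVenus) and a NOS terminator. The catalogue lists the UBQ10 promoter as driving expression, although the feature table does not annotate it. An LR reaction replaces the CmR/ccdB cassette with a gene of interest, placing it in frame upstream of mScarlet-I as a C-terminal fusion. The second fluorophore, expressed from the same unit, serves as the reference, so the red-to-yellow ratio reports relative abundance of the target protein. The record does not state what sequence links the two reporters. Because the unrecombined vector carries ccdB, it is maintained in a ccdB-tolerant strain under chloramphenicol and spectinomycin.

The stated backbone modification is removal of a nuclear localization sequence by XbaI/SpeI digestion. The feature table nevertheless shows a short reverse-strand SV40 NLS match just upstream of attR1, which the record does not explain.
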