Addgene plasmid #141313: pRATIO4212
Purpose: (Empty Backbone) Gateway cloning compatible dual fluorescent ratiometric binary vector
Depositing lab: David Nelson. Depositing organization: University of California, Riverside. Publication: A series of dual-reporter vectors for ratiometric analysis of protein abundance in plants. Khosla A, Rodriguez-Furlan C, Kapoor S, Van Norman JM, Nelson DC. Plant Direct. 2020 Jun 21;4(6):e00231. doi: 10.1002/pld3.231. eCollection 2020 Jun. PubMed 32582876.
Backbone
  Vector backbone: pRATIO2212
  Backbone manufacturer: Aashima Khosla, David Nelson (unpublished)
  Backbone size (bp): 14000
  Modifications to backbone: nuclear localization sequence (NLS) was removed by digesting with XbaI and SpeI
  Vector type: Plant Expression
  Promoter: UBQ10 promoter
  Selectable markers: Kanamycin
  Tag / fusion protein: mScarlet-I (C terminal on insert); mVenus (C terminal on insert)
Growth in bacteria
  Bacterial resistance: Chloramphenicol and Spectinomycin, 25 & 50 μg/mL
  Growth temperature: 37°C
  Growth strain: ccdB Survival
  Copy number: High Copy
Gene/Insert
  Cloning method: Gateway Cloning
Terms and licenses: Academic/Nonprofit Terms; Industry Terms: Not Available to Industry
Depositor comments: Please visit https://www.biorxiv.org/content/10.1101/2020.02.10.939363v1 for bioRxiv preprint.
How to cite: pRATIO4212 was a gift from David Nelson (Addgene plasmid # 141313 ; http://n2t.net/addgene:141313 ; RRID:Addgene_141313)
